>Addgene plasmid #231409 | pSEVA19_sgRNA-1_M13ps | addgene full sequence | sequence record 459327 | Addgene NGS Result
TTAATTAAAGCGGATAACAATTTCACACAGGAGGCCGCCTAGGCCGCGGCCGCGCGAATTCTTGACAGCT
AGCTCAGTCCTAGGTATAATGCTAGCATTTCCGTGCCTGGGTATGAGTTTTAGAGCTAGAAATAGCAAGT
TAAAATAAGGCTAGTCCGTTATCAACTTGAAAAAGTGGCACCGAGTCGGTGCTTTTCTGCAGGCATGCAA
GCTTGCGGCCGCGTCGTGACTGGGAAAACCCTGGCGACTAGTCTTGGACTCCTGTTGATAGATCCAGTAA
TGACCTCAGAACTCCATCTGGATTTGTTCAGAACGCTCGGTTGCCGCCGGGCGTTTTTTATTGGTGAGAA
TCCAGGGGTCCCCAATAATTACGATTTAAATTAGTAGCCCGCCTAATGAGCGGGCTTTTTTTTAATTCCC
CTATTTGTTTATTTTTCTAAATACATTCAAATATGTATCCGCTCATGAGACAATAACCCTGATAAATGCT
TCAATAATATTGAAAAAGGAAGAGTATGAGCATTCAGCATTTTCGTGTGGCGCTGATTCCGTTTTTTGCG
GCGTTTTGCCTGCCGGTGTTTGCGCATCCGGAAACCCTGGTGAAAGTGAAAGATGCGGAAGATCAACTGG
GTGCGCGCGTGGGCTATATTGAACTGGATCTGAACAGCGGCAAAATTCTGGAATCTTTTCGTCCGGAAGA
ACGTTTTCCGATGATGAGCACCTTTAAAGTGCTGCTGTGCGGTGCGGTTCTGAGCCGTGTGGATGCGGGC
CAGGAACAACTGGGCCGTCGTATTCATTATAGCCAGAACGATCTGGTGGAATATAGCCCGGTGACCGAAA
AACATCTGACCGATGGCATGACCGTGCGTGAACTGTGCAGCGCGGCGATTACCATGAGCGATAACACCGC
GGCGAACCTGCTGCTGACGACCATTGGCGGTCCGAAAGAACTGACCGCGTTTCTGCATAACATGGGCGAT
CATGTGACCCGTCTGGATCGTTGGGAACCGGAACTGAACGAAGCGATTCCGAACGATGAACGTGATACCA
CCATGCCGGCAGCAATGGCGACCACCCTGCGTAAACTGCTGACGGGTGAGCTGCTGACCCTGGCAAGCCG
CCAGCAACTGATTGATTGGATGGAAGCGGATAAAGTGGCGGGTCCGCTGCTGCGTAGCGCGCTGCCGGCT
GGCTGGTTTATTGCGGATAAAAGCGGTGCGGGCGAACGTGGCAGCCGTGGCATTATTGCGGCGCTGGGCC
CGGATGGTAAACCGAGCCGTATTGTGGTGATTTATACCACCGGCAGCCAGGCGACGATGGATGAACGTAA
CCGTCAGATTGCGGAAATTGGCGCGAGCCTGATTAAACATTGG
[46 nt withheld, positions 1374-1419]
CGACCCTTGTCCTTTTCCGCTGCATAACCCTGCTTCGGGGTCATTATAGCGATTTTTTCGGTATATCCAT
CCTTTTTCGCACGATATACAGGATTTTGCCAAAGGGTTCGTGTAGACTTTCCTTGGTGTATCCAACGGCG
TCAGCCGGGCAGGATAGGTGAAGTAGGCCCACCCGCGAGCGGGTGTTCCTTCTTCACTGTCCCTTATTCG
CACCTGGCGGTGCTCAACGGGAATCCTGCTCTGCGAGGCTGGCCGTAGGCCGGCCCCGTAGAAAAGATCA
AAGGATCTTCTTGAGATCCTTTTTTTCTGCGCGTAATCTGCTGCTTGCAAACAAAAAAACCACCGCTACC
AGCGGTGGTTTGTTTGCCGGATCAAGAGCTACCAACTCTTTTTCCGAAGGTAACTGGCTTCAGCAGAGCG
CAGATACCAAATACTGTCCTTCTAGTGTAGCCGTAGTTAGGCCACCACTTCAAGAACTCTGTAGCACCGC
CTACATACCTCGCTCTGCTAATCCTGTTACCAGTGGCTGCTGCCAGTGGCGATAAGTCGTGTCTTACCGG
GTTGGACTCAAGACGATAGTTACCGGATAAGGCGCAGCGGTCGGGCTGAACGGGGGGTTCGTGCACACAG
CCCAGCTTGGAGCGAACGACCTACACCGAACTGAGATACCTACAGCGTGAGCTATGAGAAAGCGCCACGC
TTCCCGAAGGGAGAAAGGCGGACAGGTATCCGGTAAGCGGCAGGGTCGGAACAGGAGAGCGCACGAGGGA
GCTTCCAGGGGGAAACGCCTGGTATCTTTATAGTCCTGTCGGGTTTCGCCACCTCTGACTTGAGCGTCGA
TTTTTGTGATGCTCGTCAGGGGGGCGGAGCCTATGGAAAAACGCCAGCAACGCGGCCTTTTTACGGTTCC
TGGCCTTTTGCTGGCCTTTTGCTCACATGTTCTTTCCTGCGTTATCCCCTGATTCTGTGGATAACCGTAT
TACCGCCTTTGAGTGAGCTGATACCGCTCGCCGCAGCCGAACGACCGAGCGCAGCGAGTCAGTGAGCGAG
GAAGCGGAAGAGCGCCTGATGCGGTATTTTCTCCTTACGCATCTGTGCGGTATTTCACACCGCATATGGT
GCACTCTCAGTACAATCTGCTCTGATGCCGCATAGTTAAGCCAGTATACACTCCGCTATCGCTACGTGAC
TGGGTCATGGCTGCGCCCCGACACCCGCCAACACCCGCTGACGCGCCCTGACGGGCTTGTCTGCTCCCGG
CATCCGCTTACAGACAAGCTGTGACCGTCTCCGGGAGCTGCATGTGTCAGAGGTTTTCACCGTCATCACC
GAAACGCGCGAGGCAGCTGCGGTAAAGCTCATCAGCGTGGTCGTGCAGCGATTCACAGATGTCTGCCTGT
TCATCCGCGTCCAGCTCGTTGAGTTTCTCCAGAAGCGTTAATGTCTGGCTTCTGATAAAGCGGGCCATGT
TAAGGGCGGTTTTTTCCTGTTTGGTCACTGATGCCTCCGTGTAAGGGGGATTTCTGTTCATGGGGGTAAT
GATACCGATGAAACGAGAGAGGATGCTCACGATACGGGTTACTGATGATGAACATGCCCGGTTACTGGAA
CGTTGTGAGGGTAAACAACTGGCGGTATGGATGCGGCGGGGGCGCGAGATTGATT
[38 nt withheld, positions 3085-3122]
AGATTGTATAAGCAAATATTTAAATTGTAAGCGTTAATATTTTGTTAAAATTCGCGTTAAATTTTTGTTA
AATCAGCTCATTTTTTAACCAATAGGCCGAAATCGGCAAAATCCCTTATAAATCAAAAGAATAGCCCGAG
ATAGGGT
[37 nt withheld, positions 3270-3306]
AAAGAACGTGGACTCCAACGTCAAAGG
[137 nt withheld, positions 3334-3470]
G
[125 nt withheld, positions 3472-3596]
AAAGGATCTAGGTGAAGATCCTTTTTGATAATCTCATGACCAAAATCCCTTAACGTGAGTTTTCGTTCCA
CTGAGGCGCGCCCAGCTGTCTAGGGCGGCGGATTTGTCCTACTCAGGAGAGCGTTCACCGACAAACAACA
GATAAAACGAAAGGCCCAGTCTTTCGACTGAGCCTTTCGTTTTATTTGATGCCT
Features (pLannotate 1.2.2; 15 found; start..end, strand, type, name):
     62..96      +  promoter       J23119 promoter: bacterial promoter (Registry of Standard Biological Parts BBa J23119)
    117..192     +  misc_RNA       gRNA scaffold: guide RNA scaffold for the Streptococcus pyogenes CRISPR/Cas9 system
    197..214     +  misc_feature   MCS (fragment): pUC18/19 multiple cloning site
    222..246     +  CDS            lacZα (fragment): LacZα fragment of β-galactosidase; lacZ fragment
    257..351     +  terminator     lambda t0 terminator: transcription terminator from phage lambda
    424..515     +  promoter       AmpR promoter: bla
    516..1373    +  CDS            bla: BLAT_ECOLX - Experimental evidence at protein level: Swiss-Prot protein existence level 1. TEM-type are the most prevalent beta-lactamases in enterobacteria; they hydrolyze the beta-lactam bond in susceptible beta-lactam antibiotics, thus conferring resistance to penicillins and cephalosporins. TEM-3 and TEM-4 are capable of hydrolyzing cefotaxime and ceftazidime. TEM-5 is capable of hydrolyzing ceftazidime. TEM-6 is capable of hydrolyzing ceftazidime and aztreonam. TEM-8/CAZ-2, TEM- 16/CAZ-7 and TEM-24/CAZ-6 are markedly active against ceftazidime. IRT- 4 shows resistance to beta-lactamase in
   1380..1419    +  terminator     fd terminator (sequence withheld): central terminator from bacteriophage fd (Otsuka and Kunisawa, 1982)
   1566..1674    +  oriT           oriT: incP origin of transfer
   1710..2298    +  rep_origin     ori: high-copy-number ColE1/pMB1/pBR322/pUC origin of replication
   2484..2624    -  misc_feature   bom: basis of mobility region from pBR322
   2726..2917    -  CDS            rop: Rop protein, which maintains plasmids at low copy number; rop
   2958..3068    +  CDS            mbeC (fragment): MBEC_ECOLX - Experimental evidence at protein level: Swiss-Prot protein existence level 1. Required for efficient mobilization of ColE1 plasmid and is thus essential to promote the specific transfer of the plasmid during conjugation. Probably functions by inducing DNA bending, helping the MbeA relaxase to melt the DNA around the nic site and cleave the phosphodiester bond. Binds specifically double-stranded DNA (dsDNA) containing the ColE1 oriT but does not recognize the inverted repeat (IR). From Escherichia coli.
   3086..3595    -  rep_origin     M13 ori (sequence partly withheld): M13 bacteriophage origin of replication; arrow indicates direction of (+) strand synthesis
   3698..3784    -  terminator     rrnB T1 terminator: Escherichia coli rrnB; transcription terminator T1 from the E. coli rrnB gene
