[The description below was written by a language model from this plasmid's Addgene catalogue record and pLannotate feature annotations shown in this document.]
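Description:
pSEVA19_sgRNA-1_M13ps is a 3.8 kb synthetic-biology phagemid built on the pSEVA191 backbone for use in Escherichia coli. It is propagated as a double-stranded plasmid from a ColE1/pMB1-type origin and selected with ampicillin through the TEM β-lactamase gene (bla) driven by its own promoter. The catalogue lists it as high copy, although the annotation also detects a rop gene and the pBR322 bom region next to the origin, elements normally associated with pBR322-style copy-number control and mobilisation. An incP oriT and a fragment of mbeC are also annotated. The oriT is a standard SEVA module that allows conjugative transfer when the transfer functions are provided in trans.

The payload is a compact guide RNA expression unit. The strong constitutive J23119 promoter sits immediately upstream of a short unannotated gap, presumably the sgRNA-1 spacer, followed by the Streptococcus pyogenes Cas9 guide RNA scaffold. Remnants of the pUC multiple cloning site and lacZα lie downstream, and the lambda t0 terminator ends the unit; fd and rrnB T1 terminators insulate neighbouring modules. The record does not state the target of sgRNA-1, and no Cas9 or dCas9 gene is present, so that protein must be supplied by the recipient cell.

The defining feature is the M13 origin, which includes the phage packaging signal. In cells that provide M13 helper functions, the phagemid is replicated as single-stranded DNA and secreted inside phage particles that can infect other cells. According to the associated publication title, this is used for phage-mediated intercellular CRISPRi, with the sgRNA acting as a transmissible signal for biocomputation in bacterial consortia.
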