Addgene plasmid #231409: pSEVA19_sgRNA-1_M13ps
Purpose: M13 phagemid that expresses sgRNA-1 from a strong constitutive promoter.
Depositing lab: Manish Kushwaha. Depositing organization: INRAE Jouy-en-Josas. Publication: Phage-mediated intercellular CRISPRi for biocomputation in bacterial consortia. Pujar A, Pathania A, Hopper C, Pandi A, Calderon CR, Fugger M, Nowak T, Kushwaha M. Nucleic Acids Res. 2024 Dec 27:gkae1256. doi: 10.1093/nar/gkae1256. PubMed 39727169.
Backbone
  Vector backbone: pSEVA191
  Vector type: Synthetic Biology
Growth in bacteria
  Bacterial resistance: Ampicillin, 100 μg/mL
  Growth temperature: 37°C
  Growth strain: Top10 ; TOP10
  Copy number: High Copy
Gene/Insert
  Gene/Insert name: sgRNA-1
  Species: Synthetic
Terms and licenses: Academic/Nonprofit Terms; Industry Terms: Not Available to Industry
Depositor comments: Please visit https://doi.org/10.1101/2024.09.02.610857 for bioRxiv preprint.
How to cite: pSEVA19_sgRNA-1_M13ps was a gift from Manish Kushwaha (Addgene plasmid # 231409 ; http://n2t.net/addgene:231409 ; RRID:Addgene_231409)
